Addgene plasmid #228734: pEJS2713-CMV-iNme2-ABE8e-i1-L10
Purpose: Expresses domain inlaid iNme2 nCas9 (D16A)-i1-ABE8e base editor with linker-10 in mammalian cells
Depositing lab: Erik Sontheimer. Publication: Rational Design of Enhanced Nme2Cas9 and Nme2(Smu)Cas9 Nucleases and Base Editors. Bamidele N, Ansodaria A, Chen Z, Cheng H, Panwala R, Jazbec E, Sontheimer EJ. bioRxiv [Preprint]. 2024 Nov 7:2024.10.30.620986. doi: 10.1101/2024.10.30.620986. PubMed 39554198.
Backbone
  Vector backbone: pCMV with Tol2
  Vector type: Mammalian Expression, CRISPR
  Selectable markers: Blasticidin
Growth in bacteria
  Bacterial resistance: Ampicillin, 100 μg/mL
  Growth temperature: 37°C
  Growth strain: DH5alpha
  Copy number: High Copy
Gene/Insert
  Gene/Insert name: Domain inlaid iNme2 nCas9 (D16A)-i1-L10
  Species: Neisseria meningitidis
  Mutation: Nme2-Cas9 D16A D844G E868K K870R D873A D911G K929R E932K
  Promoter: CMV
  Cloning method: Gibson Cloning
Terms and licenses: Academic/Nonprofit Terms; Industry Terms: Not Available to Industry
How to cite: pEJS2713-CMV-iNme2-ABE8e-i1-L10 was a gift from Erik Sontheimer (Addgene plasmid # 228734 ; http://n2t.net/addgene:228734 ; RRID:Addgene_228734)
