[The description below was written by a language model from this plasmid's Addgene catalogue record and pLannotate feature annotations shown in this document.]
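Description:
pEJS2713-CMV-iNme2-ABE8e-i1-L10 is a mammalian expression plasmid of about 8.8 kb that encodes a CRISPR adenine base editor built on an engineered Neisseria meningitidis Nme2Cas9. It is propagated in E. coli through a high-copy ColE1/pUC-type origin with ampicillin resistance (AmpR under its own bla promoter). For selection in mammalian cells it carries a blasticidin S deaminase (BSD) cassette driven by the SV40 enhancer/early promoter, with an EM7 bacterial promoter upstream and an SV40 polyadenylation signal downstream. The catalogue describes the backbone as pCMV with Tol2, which implies transposon arms for genomic integration, but the automated feature table does not annotate any Tol2 elements, so their positions cannot be confirmed from the record. Short bleomycin-resistance, lacI, lac promoter/operator and MCS fragments appear to be backbone remnants.

The payload is a single open reading frame of about 3.8 kb, annotated simply as cas9, placed under the CMV enhancer and immediate-early promoter and terminated by the bGH poly(A) signal. A T7 promoter lies just upstream of the coding sequence. According to the catalogue, this frame encodes a domain-inlaid editor: the ABE8e deaminase is inserted within the Cas9 polypeptide at a site designated i1, using a linker called L10, rather than being fused to a terminus. The Cas9 portion is a D16A nickase that also carries D844G, E868K, K870R, D873A, D911G, K929R and E932K, which define the enhanced "iNme2" variant. The feature table does not resolve the deaminase, linkers or any localization signals separately. No guide RNA cassette is annotated, so the guide is presumably supplied from another construct. The plasmid is intended for expressing this base editor in mammalian cells.
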