Features (pLannotate 1.2.2; 21 found; start..end, strand, type, name):
     48..66      +  promoter       T7 promoter: promoter for bacteriophage T7 RNA polymerase
    143..3946    +  CDS            cas9: CAS9_NEIMA - Experimental evidence at protein level: Swiss-Prot protein existence level 1. CRISPR (clustered regularly interspaced short palindromic repeat) is an adaptive immune system that provides protection against mobile genetic elements (viruses, transposable elements and conjugative plasmids). CRISPR clusters contain spacers, sequences complementary to antecedent mobile elements, and target invading nucleic acids. CRISPR clusters are transcribed and processed into CRISPR RNA (crRNA). In type II CRISPR systems correct processing of pre-crRNA requires a trans- encoded small RNA (tracrRNA)
   4058..4282    +  polyA_signal   bGH poly(A) signal: bovine growth hormone polyadenylation signal
   4286..4307    +  promoter       SV40 promoter (fragment): SV40 enhancer and early promoter
   4312..4328    +  misc_feature   MCS (fragment): pBluescript multiple cloning site
   4377..4393    -  protein_bind   lac operator: The lac repressor binds to the lac operator to inhibit transcription in E. coli. This inhibition can be relieved by adding lactose or isopropyl-β-D-thiogalactopyranoside (IPTG). lac repressor encoded by lacI
   4401..4431    -  promoter       lac promoter: promoter for the E. coli lac operon
   4446..4467    -  protein_bind   CAP binding site: CAP binding activates transcription in the presence of cAMP. E. coli catabolite activator protein
   4480..4572    -  CDS            lacI (fragment): lac repressor; lacI; The lac repressor binds to the lac operator to inhibit transcription in E. coli. This inhibition can be relieved by adding lactose or isopropyl-β-D-thiogalactopyranoside (IPTG).
   4584..4705    -  polyA_signal   SV40 poly(A) signal: SV40 polyadenylation signal
   4700..4825    -  CDS            ble (fragment): BLE_KLEPN - Experimental evidence at protein level: Swiss-Prot protein existence level 1. Binding protein with a strong affinity to the bleomycin family of antibiotics. Binds to CL990; an antimitotic-antibiotic compound. From Klebsiella pneumoniae.
   4835..4862    -  CDS            BleoR (fragment): antibiotic-binding protein; Sh ble from Streptoalloteichus hindustanus; confers resistance to bleomycin, phleomycin, and Zeocin™
   4863..5261    -  CDS            BSD: blasticidin S deaminase; Aspergillus terreus BSD; confers resistance to blasticidin
   5280..5327    -  promoter       EM7 promoter: synthetic bacterial promoter&nbsp
   5375..5704    -  promoter       SV40 promoter: SV40 enhancer and early promoter
   6088..6676    -  rep_origin     ori: high-copy-number ColE1/pMB1/pBR322/pUC origin of replication
   6847..7707    -  CDS            AmpR: β-lactamase; bla; confers resistance to ampicillin, carbenicillin, and related antibiotics
   7708..7812    -  promoter       AmpR promoter: bla
   7883..7927    -  misc_feature   bom (fragment): basis of mobility region from pBR322
   8260..8639    +  enhancer       CMV enhancer: human cytomegalovirus immediate early enhancer
   8640..6       +  promoter       CMV promoter (across the origin): human cytomegalovirus (CMV) immediate early promoter
>Addgene plasmid #228734 | pEJS2713-CMV-iNme2-ABE8e-i1-L10 | addgene full sequence | sequence record 453992 | Addgene NGS Result
AGAGCTGGTTTAGTGAACCGTCAGATCCGCTAGAGATCCGCGGCCGCTAATACGACTCACTATAGGGAGA
GCCGCCACCATGAAACGGACAGCCGACGGAAGCGAGTTCGAGTCACCAAAGAAGAAGCGGAAAGTCGAAG
ATATGGCCGCCTTCAAGCCTAACCCAATCAATTACATCCTGGGACTGGCCATCGGAATCGCATCCGTGGG
ATGGGCTATGGTGGAGATCGACGAGGAGGAGAATCCTATCCGGCTGATCGATCTGGGCGTGAGAGTGTTT
GAGAGGGCCGAGGTGCCAAAGACCGGCGATTCTCTGGCTATGGCCCGGAGACTGGCACGGAGCGTGAGGC
GCCTGACACGGAGAAGGGCACACAGGCTGCTGAGGGCACGCCGGCTGCTGAAGAGAGAGGGCGTGCTGCA
GGCAGCAGACTTCGATGAGAATGGCCTGATCAAGAGCCTGCCAAACACCCCCTGGCAGCTGAGAGCAGCC
GCCCTGGACAGGAAGCTGACACCACTGGAGTGGTCTGCCGTGCTGCTGCACCTGATCAAGCACCGCGGCT
ACCTGAGCCAGCGGAAGAACGAGGGAGAGACAGCAGACAAGGAGCTGGGCGCCCTGCTGAAGGGAGTGGC
CAACAATGCCCACGCCCTGCAGACCGGCGATTTCAGGACACCTGCCGAGCTGGCCCTGAATAAGTTTGAG
AAGGAGTCCGGCCACATCAGAAACCAGAGGGGCGACTATAGCCACACCTTCTCCCGCAAGGATCTGCAGG
CCGAGCTGATCCTGCTGTTCGAGAAGCAGAAGGAGTTTGGCAATCCACACGTGAGCGGAGGCCTGAAGGA
GGGAATCGAGACCCTGCTGATGACACAGAGGCCTGCCCTGTCCGGCGACGCAGTGCAGAAGATGCTGGGA
CACTGCACCTTCGAGCCTGCAGAGCCAAAGGCCGCCAAGAACACCTACACAGCCGAGCGGTTTATCTGGC
TGACAAAGCTGAACAATCTGAGAATCCTGGAGCAGTCTGGCGGTTCAGGTGGATCAGGCGGTAGCTCTGA
GGTGGAGTTTTCCCACGAGTACTGGATGAGACATGCCCTGACCCTGGCCAAGAGGGCACGCGATGAGAGG
GAGGTGCCTGTGGGAGCCGTGCTGGTGCTGAACAATAGAGTGATCGGCGAGGGCTGGAACAGAGCCATCG
GCCTGCACGACCCAACAGCCCATGCCGAAATTATGGCCCTGAGACAGGGCGGCCTGGTCATGCAGAACTA
CAGACTGATTGACGCCACCCTGTACGTGACATTCGAGCCTTGCGTGATGTGCGCCGGCGCCATGATCCAC
TCTAGGATCGGCCGCGTGGTGTTTGGCGTGAGGAACAGCAAACGGGGCGCCGCAGGCTCCCTGATGAACG
TGCTGAACTACCCCGGCATGAATCACCGCGTCGAAATTACCGAGGGAATCCTGGCAGATGAATGTGCCGC
CCTGCTGTGCGACTTCTACCGGATGCCTAGACAGGTGTTCAATGCTCAGAAGAAGGCCCAGAGCTCCATC
AACGAGACACCTGGCACAAGCGAGAGCGCAACAGGATCCGAGAGGCCACTGACCGACACAGAGAGGGCCA
CCCTGATGGATGAGCCTTACCGGAAGTCTAAGCTGACATATGCCCAGGCCAGAAAGCTGCTGGGCCTGGA
GGACACCGCCTTCTTTAAGGGCCTGAGATACGGCAAGGATAATGCCGAGGCCTCCACACTGATGGAGATG
AAGGCCTATCACGCCATCTCTCGCGCCCTGGAGAAGGAGGGCCTGAAGGACAAGAAGTCCCCCCTGAACC
TGAGCTCCGAGCTGCAGGATGAGATCGGCACCGCCTTCTCTCTGTTTAAGACCGACGAGGATATCACAGG
CCGCCTGAAGGACAGGGTGCAGCCTGAGATCCTGGAGGCCCTGCTGAAGCACATCTCTTTCGATAAGTTT
GTGCAGATCAGCCTGAAGGCCCTGAGAAGGATCGTGCCACTGATGGAGCAGGGCAAGCGGTACGACGAGG
CCTGCGCCGAGATCTACGGCGATCACTATGGCAAGAAGAACACAGAGGAGAAGATCTATCTGCCCCCTAT
CCCTGCCGACGAGATCAGAAATCCTGTGGTGCTGAGGGCCCTGTCCCAGGCAAGAAAAGTGATCAACGGA
GTGGTGCGCCGGTACGGATCTCCAGCCCGGATCCACATCGAGACCGCCAGAGAAGTGGGCAAGAGCTTCA
AGGACCGGAAGGAGATCGAGAAGAGACAGGAGGAGAATCGCAAGGATCGGGAGAAGGCCGCCGCCAAGTT
TAGGGAGTACTTCCCTAACTTTGTGGGCGAGCCAAAGTCTAAGGACATCCTGAAGCTGCGCCTGTACGAG
CAGCAGCACGGCAAGTGTCTGTATAGCGGCAAGGAGATCAATCTGGTGCGGCTGAACGAGAAGGGCTATG
TGGAGATCGATCACGCCCTGCCTTTCTCCAGAACCTGGGACGATTCTTTTAACAATAAGGTGCTGGTGCT
GGGCAGCGAGAACCAGAATAAGGGCAATCAGACACCATACGAGTATTTCAATGGCAAGGACAACTCCAGG
GAGTGGCAGGAGTTCAAGGCCCGCGTGGAGACCTCTAGATTTCCCAGGAGCAAGAAGCAGCGGATCCTGC
TGCAGAAGTTCGACGAGGATGGCTTTAAGGAGTGCAACCTGAATGACACCAGATACGTGAACCGGTTCCT
GTGCCAGTTTGTGGCCGATCACATCCTGCTGACCGGCAAGGGCAAGAGAAGGGTGTTCGCCTCTAATGGC
CAGATCACAAACCTGCTGAGGGGATTTTGGGGACTGAGGAAGGTGCGGGCAGAGAATGACAGACACCACG
CACTGGATGCAGTGGTGGTGGCATGCAGCACCGTGGCAATGCAGCAGAAGATCACAAGATTCGTGAGGTA
TAAGGAGATGAACGCCTTTGACGGCAAGACCATCGATAAGGAGACAGGCAAGGTGCTGCACCAGAAGACC
CACTTCCCCCAGCCTTGGGAGTTCTTTGCCCAGGAAGTGATGATCCGGGTGTTCGGCAAGCCAGACGGCA
AGCCTGAGTTTGAGGAGGCCGATACCCCAGAGAAGCTGAGGACACTGCTGGCAGAGAAGCTGTCTAGCAG
GCCAGAGGCAGTGCACGAGTACGTGACCCCACTGTTCGTGTCCAGGGCACCCAATCGGAAGATGTCTGGC
GCCCACAAGGGCACACTGAGAAGCGCCAAGAGGTTTGTGAAGCACAACGAGAAGATCTCCGTGAAGAGAG
TGTGGCTGACCAAGATCAGGCTGGCCGCCCTGGAGAACATGGTGAATTACAAGAACGGCAGGGAGATCGA
GCTGTATGAGGCCCTGAAGGCAAGGCTGGAGGCCTACGGAGGAAATGCCAAGCAGGCCTTCGACCCAAAG
GGCAACCCCTTTTATAAGAAGGGAGGACAGCTGGTGAAGGCCGTGCGGGTGGAGAGGACCCAGAAGAGCG
GCGTGCTGCTGAATAAGAAGAACGCCTACACAATCGCCGACAATGGCGATATGGTGAGAGTGGACGTGTT
CTGTAAGGTGGATAAGAAGGGCAAGAATCAGTACTTTATCGTGCCTATCTATGCCTGGCAGGTGGCCGAG
AACATCCTGCCAGACATCGATTGCAAGGGCTACAGAATCGACGATAGCTATACATTCTGTTTTTCCCTGC
ACAAGTATGACCTGATCGCCTTCCAGAAGGATGAGAAGTCCAAGGTGGAGTTTGCCTACTATATCAATTG
CGACTCCTCTAACGGCAGGTTCTACCTGGCCTGGCACGATAAGGGCAGCAAGGAGCAGCAGTTTCGCATC
TCCACCCAGAATCTGGTGCTGATCCAGAAGTATCAGGTGAACGAGCTGGGCAAGGAGATCAGGCCATGTC
GGCTGAAGAAGCGCCCACCCGTGCGGGAGGATAAAAGAACCGCCGACGGCAGCGAATTCGAGCCCAAGAA
GAAGAGGAAAGTCTAACCGGTCATCATCACCATCACCATTGAGTTTAAACCCGCTGATCAGCCTCGACTG
TGCCTTCTAGTTGCCAGCCATCTGTTGTTTGCCCCTCCCCCGTGCCTTCCTTGACCCTGGAAGGTGCCAC
TCCCACTGTCCTTTCCTAATAAAATGAGGAAATTGCATCGCATTGTCTGAGTAGGTGTCATTCTATTCTG
GGGGGTGGGGTGGGGCAGGACAGCAAGGGGGAGGATTGGGAAGACAATAGCAGGCATGCTGGGGATGCGG
TGGGCTCTATGGCTTCTGAGGCGGAAAGAACCAGCTGGGGCTCGATACCGTCGACCTCTAGCTAGAGCTT
GGCGTAATCATGGTCATAGCTGTTTCCTGTGTGAAATTGTTATCCGCTCACAATTCCACACAACATACGA
GCCGGAAGCATAAAGTGTAAAGCCTAGGGTGCCTAATGAGTGAGCTAACTCACATTAATTGCGTTGCGCT
CACTGCCCGCTTTCCAGTCGGGAAACCTGTCGTGCCAGCTGCATTAATGAATCGGCCAACGCGCGGGGAG
AGGCGGTTTGCGTATTGGGCGCTACAGACATGATAAGATACATTGATGAGTTTGGACAAACCACAACTAG
AATGCAGTGAAAAAAATGCTTTATTTGTGAAATTTGTGATGCTATTGCTTTATTTGTAACCATTATAAGC
TGCAATAAACAAGTTGGGGTGGGCGAAGAACTCCAGCATGAGATCCCCGCGCTGGAGGATCATCCAGCCG
GCGTCCCGGAAAACGATTCCGAAGCCCAACCTTTCATAGAAGGCGGCGGTGGAATCGAAATCTCGTAGCA
CGTGTCAGTCCTGCTCCTCGGCCACGAAGTGCTTAGCCCTCCCACACATAACCAGAGGGCAGCAATTCAC
GAATCCCAACTGCCGTCGGCTGTCCATCACTGTCCTTCACTATGGCTTTGATCCCAGGATGCAGATCGAG
AAGCACCTGTCGGCACCGTCCGCAGGGGCTCAAGATGCCCCTGTTCTCATTTCCGATCGCGACGATACAA
GTCAGGTTGCCAGCTGCCGCAGCAGCAGCAGTGCCCAGCACCACGAGTTCTGCACAAGGTCCCCCAGTAA
AATGATATACATTGACACCAGTGAAGATGCGGCCGTCGCTAGAGAGAGCTGCGCTGGCGACGCTGTAGTC
TTCAGAGATGGGGATGCTGTTGATTGTAGCCGTTGCTCTTTCAATGAGGGTGGATTCTTCTTGAGACAAA
GGCTTGGCCATGGTTTAGTTCCTCACCTTGTCGTATTATACTATGCCGATATACTATGCCGATGATTAAT
TGTCAACACGTGCTGATCAGATCCGAAAATGGATATACAAGCTCCCGGGAGCTTTTTGCAAAAGCCTAGG
CCTCCAAAAAAGCCTCCTCACTACTTCTGGAATAGCTCAGAGGCAGAGGCGGCCTCGGCCTCTGCATAAA
TAAAAAAAATTAGTCAGCCATGGGGCGGAGAATGGGCGGAACTGGGCGGAGTTAGGGGCGGGATGGGCGG
AGTTAGGGGCGGGACTATGGTTGCTGACTAATTGAGATGCATGCTTTGCATACTTCTGCCTGCTGGGGAG
CCTGGGGACTTTCCACACCTGGTTGCTGACTAATTGAGATGCATGCTTTGCATACTTCTGCCTGCTGGGG
AGCCTGGGGACTTTCCACACCCTAACTGACACACATTCCACAGAATTCACTGACTCGCTGCGCTCGGTCG
TTCGGCTGCGGCGAGCGGTATCAGCTCACTCAAAGGCGGTAATACGGTTATCCACAGAATCAGGGGATAA
CGCAGGAAAGAACATGTAAGTGATCTCCAAAAAATAAGTACTTTTTGACTGTAAATAAAATTGTAAGGAG
TAAAAAGTACTTTTTTTTCTAAAAAAATGTAATTAAGTAAAAGTAAAAGTATTGATTTTTAATTGTACTC
AAGTAAAGTAAAAATCCCCAAAAATAATACTTAAGTACAGTAATCAAGTAAAATTACTCAAGTACTTTAC
ACCTCTGCATGTGAGCAAAAGGCCAGCAAAAGGCCAGGAACCGTAAAAAGGCCGCGTTGCTGGCGTTTTT
CCATAGGCTCCGCCCCCCTGACGAGCATCACAAAAATCGACGCTCAAGTCAGAGGTGGCGAAACCCGACA
GGACTATAAAGATACCAGGCGTTTCCCCCTGGAAGCTCCCTCGTGCGCTCTCCTGTTCCGACCCTGCCGC
TTACCGGATACCTGTCCGCCTTTCTCCCTTCGGGAAGCGTGGCGCTTTCTCATAGCTCACGCTGTAGGTA
TCTCAGTTCGGTGTAGGTCGTTCGCTCCAAGCTGGGCTGTGTGCACGAACCCCCCGTTCAGCCCGACCGC
TGCGCCTTATCCGGTAACTATCGTCTTGAGTCCAACCCGGTAAGACACGACTTATCGCCACTGGCAGCAG
CCACTGGTAACAGGATTAGCAGAGCGAGGTATGTAGGCGGTGCTACAGAGTTCTTGAAGTGGTGGCCTAA
CTACGGCTACACTAGAAGAACAGTATTTGGTATCTGCGCTCTGCTGAAGCCAGTTACCTTCGGAAAAAGA
GTTGGTAGCTCTTGATCCGGCAAACAAACCACCGCTGGTAGCGGTGGTTTTTTTGTTTGCAAGCAGCAGA
TTACGCGCAGAAAAAAAGGATCTCAAGAAGATCCTTTGATCTTTTCTACGGGGTCTGACACTCAGTGGAA
CGAAAACTCACGTTAAGGGATTTTGGTCATGAGATTATCAAAAAGGATCTTCACCTAGATCCTTTTAAAT
TAAAAATGAAGTTTTAAATCAATCTAAAGTATATATGAGTAAACTTGGTCTGACAGTTACCAATGCTTAA
TCAGTGAGGCACCTATCTCAGCGATCTGTCTATTTCGTTCATCCATAGTTGCCTGACTCCCCGTCGTGTA
GATAACTACGATACGGGAGGGCTTACCATCTGGCCCCAGTGCTGCAATGATACCGCGGGACCCACGCTCA
CCGGCTCCAGATTTATCAGCAATAAACCAGCCAGCCGGAAGGGCCGAGCGCAGAAGTGGTCCTGCAACTT
TATCCGCCTCCATCCAGTCTATTAATTGTTGCCGGGAAGCTAGAGTAAGTAGTTCGCCAGTTAATAGTTT
GCGCAACGTTGTTGCCATTGCTACAGGCATCGTGGTGTCACGCTCGTCGTTTGGTATGGCTTCATTCAGC
TCCGGTTCCCAACGATCAAGGCGAGTTACATGATCCCCCATGTTGTGCAAAAAAGCGGTTAGCTCCTTCG
GTCCTCCGATCGTTGTCAGAAGTAAGTTGGCCGCAGTGTTATCACTCATGGTTATGGCAGCACTGCATAA
TTCTCTTACTGTCATGCCATCCGTAAGATGCTTTTCTGTGACTGGTGAGTACTCAACCAAGTCATTCTGA
GAATAGTGTATGCGGCGACCGAGTTGCTCTTGCCCGGCGTCAATACGGGATAATACCGCGCCACATAGCA
GAACTTTAAAAGTGCTCATCATTGGAAAACGTTCTTCGGGGCGAAAACTCTCAAGGATCTTACCGCTGTT
GAGATCCAGTTCGATGTAACCCACTCGTGCACCCAACTGATCTTCAGCATCTTTTACTTTCACCAGCGTT
TCTGGGTGAGCAAAAACAGGAAGGCAAAATGCCGCAAAAAAGGGAATAAGGGCGACACGGAAATGTTGAA
TACTCATACTCTTCCTTTTTCAATATTATTGAAGCATTTATCAGGGTTATTGTCTCATGAGCGGATACAT
ATTTGAATGTATTTAGAAAAATAAACAAATAGGGGTTCCGCGCACATTTCCCCGAAAAGTGCCACCTGAC
GTCGACGGATCGGGAGATCGATCTCCCGATCCCCTAGGGTCGACTCTCAGTACAATCTGCTCTGATGCCG
CATAGTTAAGCCAGTATCTGCTCCCTGCTTGTGTGTTGGAGGTCGCTGAGTAGTGCGCGAGCAAAATTTA
AGCTACAACAAGGCAAGGCTTGACCGACAATTGCATGAAGAATCTGCTTAGGGTTAGGCGTTTTGCGCTG
CTTCGCGATGTACGGGCCAGATATACGCGGGTACCGGCATATGGTTCTTGACAGAGGTGTAAAAAGTACT
CAAAAATTTTACTCAAGTGAAAGTACAAGTACTTAGGGAAAATTTTACTCAATTAAAAGTAAAAGTATCT
GGCTAGAATCTTACTTGAGTAAAAGTAAAAAAGTACTCCATTAAAATTGTACTTGAGTATTAACGCGTTG
ACATTGATTATTGACTAGTTATTAATAGTAATCAATTACGGGGTCATTAGTTCATAGCCCATATATGGAG
TTCCGCGTTACATAACTTACGGTAAATGGCCCGCCTGGCTGACCGCCCAACGACCCCCGCCCATTGACGT
CAATAATGACGTATGTTCCCATAGTAACGCCAATAGGGACTTTCCATTGACGTCAATGGGTGGAGTATTT
ACGGTAAACTGCCCACTTGGCAGTACATCAAGTGTATCATATGCCAAGTACGCCCCCTATTGACGTCAAT
GACGGTAAATGGCCCGCCTGGCATTATGCCCAGTACATGACCTTATGGGACTTTCCTACTTGGCAGTACA
TCTACGTATTAGTCATCGCTATTACCATGGTGATGCGGTTTTGGCAGTACATCAATGGGCGTGGATAGCG
GTTTGACTCACGGGGATTTCCAAGTCTCCACCCCATTGACGTCAATGGGAGTTTGTTTTGGCACCAAAAT
CAACGGGACTTTCCAAAATGTCGTAACAACTCCGCCCCATTGACGCAAATGGGCGGTAGGCGTGTACGGT
GGGAGGTCTATATAAGC
